Addgene plasmid #75804: CMPK2 gRNA (BRDN0001144952)
Purpose: 3rd generation lentiviral gRNA plasmid targeting human CMPK2
Depositing lab: John Doench & David Root. Depositing organization: Broad Institute. Publication: Optimized sgRNA design to maximize activity and minimize off-target effects of CRISPR-Cas9. Doench JG, Fusi N, Sullender M, Hegde M, Vaimberg EW, Donovan KF, Smith I, Tothova Z, Wilen C, Orchard R, Virgin HW, Listgarten J, Root DE. Nat Biotechnol. 2016 Jan 18. doi: 10.1038/nbt.3437. PubMed 26780180.
Backbone
  Vector backbone: lentiGuide-Puro
  Backbone manufacturer: Zhang Lab (Addgene plasmid # 52963)
  Vector type: Mammalian Expression, Lentiviral, CRISPR
  Selectable markers: Puromycin
Growth in bacteria
  Bacterial resistance: Ampicillin, 100 μg/mL
  Growth temperature: 37°C
  Growth strain: DH5alpha
  Copy number: High Copy
Gene/Insert
  Gene/Insert name: CMPK2 (alt names: CMPK2; NM_001256477.1)
  gRNA/shRNA sequence: CCGGGCTTCAGGAATAAAGG
  Species: H. sapiens (human)
  Entrez Gene: CMPK2 (a.k.a. NDK, TMPK2, TYKi, UMP-CMPK2)
  Promoter: hU6
  Cloning method: Unknown
  Sequencing primers: 5′ U6-F; 3′ pS2-R
Terms and licenses: Academic/Nonprofit Terms; Industry Terms: Not Available to Industry
Depositor comments: The gRNA was designed to target the following Genbank reference sequence(s): NM_001256477.1,NM_001256478.1,NM_207315.3. Note that this plasmid does NOT contain Cas9. It should be used in conjunction with lentiCas9-Blast (Addgene #52962) or otherwise with cell lines already expressing Cas9. Browse the full kinome gRNA library at http://www.addgene.org/pooled-library/broadgpp-human-kinome/ or visit http://www.broadinstitute.org/rnai/public/ for detailed protocols and information.
How to cite: CMPK2 gRNA (BRDN0001144952) was a gift from John Doench & David Root (Addgene plasmid # 75804 ; http://n2t.net/addgene:75804 ; RRID:Addgene_75804)
