[The description below was written by a language model from this plasmid's Addgene catalogue record and pLannotate feature annotations shown in this document.]
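Description:
CMPK2 gRNA (BRDN0001144952) is a third-generation lentiviral guide RNA plasmid built on the lentiGuide-Puro backbone and designed to target the human CMPK2 gene (also known as TMPK2, TYKi or UMP-CMPK2) for CRISPR-Cas9 editing. In bacteria it is maintained through a high-copy ColE1/pUC-type origin and selected with ampicillin via the β-lactamase gene. An f1 origin and remnants of a lac/T7/T3 cloning region are also annotated in the backbone, along with an SV40 origin and poly(A) signal downstream of the viral cassette.

The lentiviral portion is driven by an RSV promoter fused to a truncated HIV-1 5' LTR, followed by the Ψ packaging signal with a gag fragment, the Rev response element for Rev-dependent export of the genomic RNA, and a cPPT/CTS element. It ends in a ΔU3 self-inactivating 3' LTR, so the integrated provirus lacks LTR promoter activity. Two expression units sit between the LTRs. A human U6 RNA polymerase III promoter transcribes the CMPK2-specific spacer joined to the Streptococcus pyogenes gRNA scaffold. An EF-1α core promoter with its intron A drives puromycin N-acetyltransferase, with a WPRE enhancing expression, allowing puromycin selection of transduced mammalian cells.

The plasmid does not encode Cas9, so it is meant to be used with a separate Cas9 lentiviral vector or in cells that already express Cas9. The guide was designed against several CMPK2 reference transcripts and belongs to a human kinome gRNA collection developed with optimised sgRNA design rules, making it suited to knockout of CMPK2 in human cells.
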