Features (pLannotate 1.2.2; 29 found; start..end, strand, type, name):
     14..80      +  CDS            small t antigen (fragment): SV40 (simian virus 40) small t antigen
    106..317     +  promoter       EF-1α core promoter: core promoter for human elongation factor EF-1α
    318..1256    +  intron         EF-1α intron A: intron upstream of the start codon of human EF-1α
   1278..1877    +  CDS            PuroR (fragment): puromycin N-acetyltransferase; pac from Streptomyces; confers resistance to puromycin
   1893..2481    +  misc_feature   WPRE: woodchuck hepatitis virus posttranscriptional regulatory element
   2532..2551    +  misc_feature   cPPT/CTS (fragment): central polypurine tract and central termination sequence of HIV-1
   2553..2786    +  LTR            3' LTR (ΔU3): self-inactivating 3' long terminal repeat (LTR) from HIV-1
   2864..2985    +  polyA_signal   SV40 poly(A) signal: SV40 polyadenylation signal
   3025..3160    +  rep_origin     SV40 ori: SV40 origin of replication
   3181..3199    -  promoter       T7 promoter: promoter for bacteriophage T7 RNA polymerase
   3207..3362    +  CDS            lacZα (fragment): LacZα fragment of β-galactosidase; lacZ fragment
   3367..3795    +  rep_origin     f1 ori (sequence partly withheld): f1 bacteriophage origin of replication; arrow indicates direction of (+) strand synthesis
   3848..3952    +  promoter       AmpR promoter: bla
   3953..4813    +  CDS            AmpR: β-lactamase; bla; confers resistance to ampicillin, carbenicillin, and related antibiotics
   4984..5572    +  rep_origin     ori: high-copy-number ColE1/pMB1/pBR322/pUC origin of replication
   5755..5847    +  CDS            lacI (fragment): lac repressor; lacI; The lac repressor binds to the lac operator to inhibit transcription in E. coli. This inhibition can be relieved by adding lactose or isopropyl-β-D-thiogalactopyranoside (IPTG).
   5860..5881    +  protein_bind   CAP binding site: CAP binding activates transcription in the presence of cAMP. E. coli catabolite activator protein
   5896..5926    +  promoter       lac promoter: promoter for the E. coli lac operon
   5934..5950    +  protein_bind   lac operator: The lac repressor binds to the lac operator to inhibit transcription in E. coli. This inhibition can be relieved by adding lactose or isopropyl-β-D-thiogalactopyranoside (IPTG). lac repressor encoded by lacI
   5995..6013    +  promoter       T3 promoter: promoter for bacteriophage T3 RNA polymerase
   6041..6267    +  promoter       RSV promoter: Rous sarcoma virus enhancer/promoter
   6268..6448    +  LTR            5' LTR (truncated): truncated 5' long terminal repeat (LTR) from HIV-1
   6495..6620    +  misc_feature   HIV-1 Ψ: packaging signal of human immunodeficiency virus type 1
   6604..6967    +  CDS            HIV-1 gag (fragment): gag protein from human immunodeficiency virus 1; gag
   7113..7346    +  misc_feature   RRE: The Rev response element (RRE) of HIV-1 allows for Rev-dependent mRNA export from the nucleus to the cytoplasm.
   7723..7749    +  CDS            Rev (fragment): human immunodeficiency virus 1 (HIV-1) Rev protein; rev; enhances nuclear export of unspliced and incompletely spliced viral mRNAs
   7753..7993    +  promoter       U6 promoter: RNA polymerase III promoter for human U6 snRNA
   8023..8098    +  misc_RNA       gRNA scaffold: guide RNA scaffold for the Streptococcus pyogenes CRISPR/Cas9 system
   8154..8271    +  misc_feature   cPPT/CTS: central polypurine tract and central termination sequence of HIV-1
>Addgene plasmid #75804 | CMPK2 gRNA (BRDN0001144952) | addgene full sequence | sequence record 184600 | Addgene Assembled Sequence
CCCGGGTGCAAAGATGGATAAAGTTTTAAACAGAGAGGAATCTTTGCAGCTAATGGACCTTCTAGGTCTT
GAAAGGAGTGGGAATTGGCTCCGGTGCCCGTCAGTGGGCAGAGCGCACATCGCCCACAGTCCCCGAGAAG
TTGGGGGGAGGGGTCGGCAATTGATCCGGTGCCTAGAGAAGGTGGCGCGGGGTAAACTGGGAAAGTGATG
TCGTGTACTGGCTCCGCCTTTTTCCCGAGGGTGGGGGAGAACCGTATATAAGTGCAGTAGTCGCCGTGAA
CGTTCTTTTTCGCAACGGGTTTGCCGCCAGAACACAGGTAAGTGCCGTGTGTGGTTCCCGCGGGCCTGGC
CTCTTTACGGGTTATGGCCCTTGCGTGCCTTGAATTACTTCCACCTGGCTGCAGTACGTGATTCTTGATC
CCGAGCTTCGGGTTGGAAGTGGGTGGGAGAGTTCGAGGCCTTGCGCTTAAGGAGCCCCTTCGCCTCGTGC
TTGAGTTGAGGCCTGGCCTGGGCGCTGGGGCCGCCGCGTGCGAATCTGGTGGCACCTTCGCGCCTGTCTC
GCTGCTTTCGATAAGTCTCTAGCCATTTAAAATTTTTGATGACCTGCTGCGACGCTTTTTTTCTGGCAAG
ATAGTCTTGTAAATGCGGGCCAAGATCTGCACACTGGTATTTCGGTTTTTGGGGCCGCGGGCGGCGACGG
GGCCCGTGCGTCCCAGCGCACATGTTCGGCGAGGCGGGGCCTGCGAGCGCGGCCACCGAGAATCGGACGG
GGGTAGTCTCAAGCTGGCCGGCCTGCTCTGGTGCCTGGCCTCGCGCCGCCGTGTATCGCCCCGCCCTGGG
CGGCAAGGCTGGCCCGGTCGGCACCAGTTGCGTGAGCGGAAAGATGGCCGCTTCCCGGCCCTGCTGCAGG
GAGCTCAAAATGGAGGACGCGGCGCTCGGGAGAGCGGGCGGGTGAGTCACCCACACAAAGGAAAAGGGCC
TTTCCGTCCTCAGCCGTCGCTTCATGTGACTCCACGGAGTACCGGGCGCCGTCCAGGCACCTCGATTAGT
TCTCGAGCTTTTGGAGTACGTCGTCTTTAGGTTGGGGGGAGGGGTTTTATGCGATGGAGTTTCCCCACAC
TGAGTGGGTGGAGACTGAAGTTAGGCCAGCTTGGCACTTGATGTAATTCTCCTTGGAATTTGCCCTTTTT
GAGTTTGGATCTTGGTTCATTCTCAAGCCTCAGACAGTGGTTCAAAGTTTTTTTCTTCCATTTCAGGTGT
CGTGACGTACGGCCACCATGACCGAGTACAAGCCCACGGTGCGCCTCGCCACCCGCGACGACGTCCCCAG
GGCCGTACGCACCCTCGCCGCCGCGTTCGCCGACTACCCCGCCACGCGCCACACCGTCGATCCGGACCGC
CACATCGAGCGGGTCACCGAGCTGCAAGAACTCTTCCTCACGCGCGTCGGGCTCGACATCGGCAAGGTGT
GGGTCGCGGACGACGGCGCCGCCGTGGCGGTCTGGACCACGCCGGAGAGCGTCGAAGCGGGGGCGGTGTT
CGCCGAGATCGGCCCGCGCATGGCCGAGTTGAGCGGTTCCCGGCTGGCCGCGCAGCAACAGATGGAAGGC
CTCCTGGCGCCGCACCGGCCCAAGGAGCCCGCGTGGTTCCTGGCCACCGTCGGAGTCTCGCCCGACCACC
AGGGCAAGGGTCTGGGCAGCGCCGTCGTGCTCCCCGGAGTGGAGGCGGCCGAGCGCGCCGGGGTGCCCGC
CTTCCTGGAGACCTCCGCGCCCCGCAACCTCCCCTTCTACGAGCGGCTCGGCTTCACCGTCACCGCCGAC
GTCGAGGTGCCCGAAGGACCGCGCACCTGGTGCATGACCCGCAAGCCCGGTGCCTGAACGCGTTAAGTCG
ACAATCAACCTCTGGATTACAAAATTTGTGAAAGATTGACTGGTATTCTTAACTATGTTGCTCCTTTTAC
GCTATGTGGATACGCTGCTTTAATGCCTTTGTATCATGCTATTGCTTCCCGTATGGCTTTCATTTTCTCC
TCCTTGTATAAATCCTGGTTGCTGTCTCTTTATGAGGAGTTGTGGCCCGTTGTCAGGCAACGTGGCGTGG
TGTGCACTGTGTTTGCTGACGCAACCCCCACTGGTTGGGGCATTGCCACCACCTGTCAGCTCCTTTCCGG
GACTTTCGCTTTCCCCCTCCCTATTGCCACGGCGGAACTCATCGCCGCCTGCCTTGCCCGCTGCTGGACA
GGGGCTCGGCTGTTGGGCACTGACAATTCCGTGGTGTTGTCGGGGAAATCATCGTCCTTTCCTTGGCTGC
TCGCCTGTGTTGCCACCTGGATTCTGCGCGGGACGTCCTTCTGCTACGTCCCTTCGGCCCTCAATCCAGC
GGACCTTCCTTCCCGCGGCCTGCTGCCGGCTCTGCGGCCTCTTCCGCGTCTTCGCCTTCGCCCTCAGACG
AGTCGGATCTCCCTTTGGGCCGCCTCCCCGCGTCGACTTTAAGACCAATGACTTACAAGGCAGCTGTAGA
TCTTAGCCACTTTTTAAAAGAAAAGGGGGGACTGGAAGGGCTAATTCACTCCCAACGAAGACAAGATCTG
CTTTTTGCTTGTACTGGGTCTCTCTGGTTAGACCAGATCTGAGCCTGGGAGCTCTCTGGCTAACTAGGGA
ACCCACTGCTTAAGCCTCAATAAAGCTTGCCTTGAGTGCTTCAAGTAGTGTGTGCCCGTCTGTTGTGTGA
CTCTGGTAACTAGAGATCCCTCAGACCCTTTTAGTCAGTGTGGAAAATCTCTAGCAGTACGTATAGTAGT
TCATGTCATCTTATTATTCAGTATTTATAACTTGCAAAGAAATGAATATCAGAGAGTGAGAGGAACTTGT
TTATTGCAGCTTATAATGGTTACAAATAAAGCAATAGCATCACAAATTTCACAAATAAAGCATTTTTTTC
ACTGCATTCTAGTTGTGGTTTGTCCAAACTCATCAATGTATCTTATCATGTCTGGCTCTAGCTATCCCGC
CCCTAACTCCGCCCATCCCGCCCCTAACTCCGCCCAGTTCCGCCCATTCTCCGCCCCATGGCTGACTAAT
TTTTTTTATTTATGCAGAGGCCGAGGCCGCCTCGGCCTCTGAGCTATTCCAGAAGTAGTGAGGAGGCTTT
TTTGGAGGCCTAGGGACGTACCCAATTCGCCCTATAGTGAGTCGTATTACGCGCGCTCACTGGCCGTCGT
TTTACAACGTCGTGACTGGGAAAACCCTGGCGTTACCCAACTTAATCGCCTTGCAGCACATCCCCCTTTC
GCCAGCTGGCGTAATAGCGAAGAGGCCCGCACCGATCGCCCTTCCCAACAGTTGCGCAGCCTGAATGGCG
AATGGG
[124 nt withheld, positions 3367-3490]
C
[91 nt withheld, positions 3492-3582]
A
[49 nt withheld, positions 3584-3632]
CCTTTGACGTTGGAGTCCACGTTCTTT
[37 nt withheld, positions 3660-3696]
ACCCTATCTCGGTCTATTCTTTTGATTTATAAGGGATTTTGCCGATTTCGGCCTATTGGTTAAAAAATGA
GCTGATTTAACAAAAATTTAACGCGAATTTTAACAAAATATTAACGCTTACAATTTAGGTGGCACTTTTC
GGGGAAATGTGCGCGGAACCCCTATTTGTTTATTTTTCTAAATACATTCAAATATGTATCCGCTCATGAG
ACAATAACCCTGATAAATGCTTCAATAATATTGAAAAAGGAAGAGTATGAGTATTCAACATTTCCGTGTC
GCCCTTATTCCCTTTTTTGCGGCATTTTGCCTTCCTGTTTTTGCTCACCCAGAAACGCTGGTGAAAGTAA
AAGATGCTGAAGATCAGTTGGGTGCACGAGTGGGTTACATCGAACTGGATCTCAACAGCGGTAAGATCCT
TGAGAGTTTTCGCCCCGAAGAACGTTTTCCAATGATGAGCACTTTTAAAGTTCTGCTATGTGGCGCGGTA
TTATCCCGTATTGACGCCGGGCAAGAGCAACTCGGTCGCCGCATACACTATTCTCAGAATGACTTGGTTG
AGTACTCACCAGTCACAGAAAAGCATCTTACGGATGGCATGACAGTAAGAGAATTATGCAGTGCTGCCAT
AACCATGAGTGATAACACTGCGGCCAACTTACTTCTGACAACGATCGGAGGACCGAAGGAGCTAACCGCT
TTTTTGCACAACATGGGGGATCATGTAACTCGCCTTGATCGTTGGGAACCGGAGCTGAATGAAGCCATAC
CAAACGACGAGCGTGACACCACGATGCCTGTAGCAATGGCAACAACGTTGCGCAAACTATTAACTGGCGA
ACTACTTACTCTAGCTTCCCGGCAACAATTAATAGACTGGATGGAGGCGGATAAAGTTGCAGGACCACTT
CTGCGCTCGGCCCTTCCGGCTGGCTGGTTTATTGCTGATAAATCTGGAGCCGGTGAGCGTGGGTCTCGCG
GTATCATTGCAGCACTGGGGCCAGATGGTAAGCCCTCCCGTATCGTAGTTATCTACACGACGGGGAGTCA
GGCAACTATGGATGAACGAAATAGACAGATCGCTGAGATAGGTGCCTCACTGATTAAGCATTGGTAACTG
TCAGACCAAGTTTACTCATATATACTTTAGATTGATTTAAAACTTCATTTTTAATTTAAAAGGATCTAGG
TGAAGATCCTTTTTGATAATCTCATGACCAAAATCCCTTAACGTGAGTTTTCGTTCCACTGAGCGTCAGA
CCCCGTAGAAAAGATCAAAGGATCTTCTTGAGATCCTTTTTTTCTGCGCGTAATCTGCTGCTTGCAAACA
AAAAAACCACCGCTACCAGCGGTGGTTTGTTTGCCGGATCAAGAGCTACCAACTCTTTTTCCGAAGGTAA
CTGGCTTCAGCAGAGCGCAGATACCAAATACTGTTCTTCTAGTGTAGCCGTAGTTAGGCCACCACTTCAA
GAACTCTGTAGCACCGCCTACATACCTCGCTCTGCTAATCCTGTTACCAGTGGCTGCTGCCAGTGGCGAT
AAGTCGTGTCTTACCGGGTTGGACTCAAGACGATAGTTACCGGATAAGGCGCAGCGGTCGGGCTGAACGG
GGGGTTCGTGCACACAGCCCAGCTTGGAGCGAACGACCTACACCGAACTGAGATACCTACAGCGTGAGCT
ATGAGAAAGCGCCACGCTTCCCGAAGGGAGAAAGGCGGACAGGTATCCGGTAAGCGGCAGGGTCGGAACA
GGAGAGCGCACGAGGGAGCTTCCAGGGGGAAACGCCTGGTATCTTTATAGTCCTGTCGGGTTTCGCCACC
TCTGACTTGAGCGTCGATTTTTGTGATGCTCGTCAGGGGGGCGGAGCCTATGGAAAAACGCCAGCAACGC
GGCCTTTTTACGGTTCCTGGCCTTTTGCTGGCCTTTTGCTCACATGTTCTTTCCTGCGTTATCCCCTGAT
TCTGTGGATAACCGTATTACCGCCTTTGAGTGAGCTGATACCGCTCGCCGCAGCCGAACGACCGAGCGCA
GCGAGTCAGTGAGCGAGGAAGCGGAAGAGCGCCCAATACGCAAACCGCCTCTCCCCGCGCGTTGGCCGAT
TCATTAATGCAGCTGGCACGACAGGTTTCCCGACTGGAAAGCGGGCAGTGAGCGCAACGCAATTAATGTG
AGTTAGCTCACTCATTAGGCACCCCAGGCTTTACACTTTATGCTTCCGGCTCGTATGTTGTGTGGAATTG
TGAGCGGATAACAATTTCACACAGGAAACAGCTATGACCATGATTACGCCAAGCGCGCAATTAACCCTCA
CTAAAGGGAACAAAAGCTGGAGCTGCAAGCTTAATGTAGTCTTATGCAATACTCTTGTAGTCTTGCAACA
TGGTAACGATGAGTTAGCAACATGCCTTACAAGGAGAGAAAAAGCACCGTGCATGCCGATTGGTGGAAGT
AAGGTGGTACGATCGTGCCTTATTAGGAAGGCAACAGACGGGTCTGACATGGATTGGACGAACCACTGAA
TTGCCGCATTGCAGAGATATTGTATTTAAGTGCCTAGCTCGATACATAAACGGGTCTCTCTGGTTAGACC
AGATCTGAGCCTGGGAGCTCTCTGGCTAACTAGGGAACCCACTGCTTAAGCCTCAATAAAGCTTGCCTTG
AGTGCTTCAAGTAGTGTGTGCCCGTCTGTTGTGTGACTCTGGTAACTAGAGATCCCTCAGACCCTTTTAG
TCAGTGTGGAAAATCTCTAGCAGTGGCGCCCGAACAGGGACTTGAAAGCGAAAGGGAAACCAGAGGAGCT
CTCTCGACGCAGGACTCGGCTTGCTGAAGCGCGCACGGCAAGAGGCGAGGGGCGGCGACTGGTGAGTACG
CCAAAAATTTTGACTAGCGGAGGCTAGAAGGAGAGAGATGGGTGCGAGAGCGTCAGTATTAAGCGGGGGA
GAATTAGATCGCGATGGGAAAAAATTCGGTTAAGGCCAGGGGGAAAGAAAAAATATAAATTAAAACATAT
AGTATGGGCAAGCAGGGAGCTAGAACGATTCGCAGTTAATCCTGGCCTGTTAGAAACATCAGAAGGCTGT
AGACAAATACTGGGACAGCTACAACCATCCCTTCAGACAGGATCAGAAGAACTTAGATCATTATATAATA
CAGTAGCAACCCTCTATTGTGTGCATCAAAGGATAGAGATAAAAGACACCAAGGAAGCTTTAGACAAGAT
AGAGGAAGAGCAAAACAAAAGTAAGACCACCGCACAGCAAGCGGCCGCTGATCTTCAGACCTGGAGGAGG
AGATATGAGGGACAATTGGAGAAGTGAATTATATAAATATAAAGTAGTAAAAATTGAACCATTAGGAGTA
GCACCCACCAAGGCAAAGAGAAGAGTGGTGCAGAGAGAAAAAAGAGCAGTGGGAATAGGAGCTTTGTTCC
TTGGGTTCTTGGGAGCAGCAGGAAGCACTATGGGCGCAGCGTCAATGACGCTGACGGTACAGGCCAGACA
ATTATTGTCTGGTATAGTGCAGCAGCAGAACAATTTGCTGAGGGCTATTGAGGCGCAACAGCATCTGTTG
CAACTCACAGTCTGGGGCATCAAGCAGCTCCAGGCAAGAATCCTGGCTGTGGAAAGATACCTAAAGGATC
AACAGCTCCTGGGGATTTGGGGTTGCTCTGGAAAACTCATTTGCACCACTGCTGTGCCTTGGAATGCTAG
TTGGAGTAATAAATCTCTGGAACAGATTTGGAATCACACGACCTGGATGGAGTGGGACAGAGAAATTAAC
AATTACACAAGCTTAATACACTCCTTAATTGAAGAATCGCAAAACCAGCAAGAAAAGAATGAACAAGAAT
TATTGGAATTAGATAAATGGGCAAGTTTGTGGAATTGGTTTAACATAACAAATTGGCTGTGGTATATAAA
ATTATTCATAATGATAGTAGGAGGCTTGGTAGGTTTAAGAATAGTTTTTGCTGTACTTTCTATAGTGAAT
AGAGTTAGGCAGGGATATTCACCATTATCGTTTCAGACCCACCTCCCAACCCCGAGGGGACCCAGAGAGG
GCCTATTTCCCATGATTCCTTCATATTTGCATATACGATACAAGGCTGTTAGAGAGATAATTAGAATTAA
TTTGACTGTAAACACAAAGATATTAGTACAAAATACGTGACGTAGAAAGTAATAATTTCTTGGGTAGTTT
GCAGTTTTAAAATTATGTTTTAAAATGGACTATCATATGCTTACCGTAACTTGAAAGTATTTCGATTTCT
TGGCTTTATATATCTTGTGGAAAGGACGAAACACCGCCGGGCTTCAGGAATAAAGGGTTTTAGAGCTAGA
AATAGCAAGTTAAAATAAGGCTAGTCCGTTATCAACTTGAAAAAGTGGCACCGAGTCGGTGCTTTTTTAA
GCTTGGCGTAACTAGATCTTGAGACAAATGGCAGTATTCATCCACAATTTTAAAAGAAAAGGGGGGATTG
GGGGGTACAGTGCAGGGGAAAGAATAGTAGACATAATAGCAACAGACATACAAACTAAAGAATTACAAAA
ACAAATTACAAAAATTCAAAATTTTCGGGTTTATTACAGGGACAGCAGAGATCCACTTTGGCGCCGGCTC
GAGGGGG
