>Addgene plasmid #75804 | CMPK2 gRNA (BRDN0001144952) | depositor partial sequence | sequence record 143264 | Target Sequence
CCGGGCTTCAGGAATAAAGG
