>Addgene plasmid #75804 | CMPK2 gRNA (BRDN0001144952) | addgene partial sequence | sequence record 184599 | hU6-F
ACGTGACGTAGAAAGTAATAATTTCTTGGGTAGTTTGCAGTTTTAAAATTATGTTTTAAAATGGACTATC
ATATGCTTACCGTAACTTGAAAGTATTTCGATTTCTTGGCTTTATATATCTTGTGGAAAGGACGAAACAC
CGCCGGGCTTCAGGAATAAAGGGTTTTAGAGCTAGAAATAGCAAGTTAAAATAAGGCTAGTCCGTTATCA
ACTTGAAAAAGTGGCACCGAGTCGGTGCTTTTTTAAGCTTGGCGTAACTAGATCTTGAGACAAATGGCAG
TATTCATCCACAATTTTAAAAGAAAAGGGGGGATTGGGGGGTACAGTGCAGGGGAAAGAATAGTAGACAT
AATAGCAACAGACATACAAACTAAAGAATTACAAAAACAAATTACAAAAATTCAAAATTTTCGGGTTTAT
TACAGGGACAGCAGAGATCCACTTTGGCGCCGGCTCGAGGGGGCCCGGGTGCAAAGATGGATAAAGTTTT
AAACAGAGAGGAATCTTTGCAGCTAATGGACCTTCTAGGTCTTGAAAGGAGTGGGAATTGGCTCCGGTGC
CCGTCAGTGG
